>Addgene plasmid #238877 | MAP2K2-NanoLuc Fusion Vector | addgene full sequence | sequence record 479802 | Addgene NGS Result
TCAATATTGGCCATTAGCCATATTATTCATTGGTTATATAGCATAAATCAATATTGGCTATTGGCCATTG
CATACGTTGTATCTATATCATAATATGTACATTTATATTGGCTCATGTCCAATATGACCGCCATGTTGGC
ATTGATTATTGACTAGTTATTAATAGTAATCAATTACGGGGTCATTAGTTCATAGCCCATATATGGAGTT
CCGCGTTACATAACTTACGGTAAATGGCCCGCCTGGCTGACCGCCCAACGACCCCCGCCCATTGACGTCA
ATAATGACGTATGTTCCCATAGTAACGCCAATAGGGACTTTCCATTGACGTCAATGGGTGGAGTATTTAC
GGTAAACTGCCCACTTGGCAGTACATCAAGTGTATCATATGCCAAGTCCGCCCCCTATTGACGTCAATGA
CGGTAAATGGCCCGCCTGGCATTATGCCCAGTACATGACCTTACGGGACTTTCCTACTTGGCAGTACATC
TACGTATTAGTCATCGCTATTACCATGGTGATGCGGTTTTGGCAGTACACCAATGGGCGTGGATAGCGGT
TTGACTCACGGGGATTTCCAAGTCTCCACCCCATTGACGTCAATGGGAGTTTGTTTTGGCACCAAAATCA
ACGGGACTTTCCAAAATGTCGTAATAACCCCGCCCCGTTGACGCAAATGGGCGGTAGGCGTGTACGGTGG
GAGGTCTATATAAGCAGAGCTGGTTTAGTGAACCGTCAGATCACTAGAAGCTTTATTGCGGTAGTTTATC
ACAGTTAAATTGCTAACGCAGTCAGTGCTTCTGACACAACAGTCTCGAACTTAAGCTGCAGAAGTTGGTC
GTGAGGCACTGGGCAGGTAAGTATCAAGGTTACAAGACAGGTTTAAGGAGACCAATAGAAACTGGGCTTG
TCGAGACAGAGAAGACTCTTGCGTTTCTGATAGGCACCTATTGGTCTTACTGACATCCACTTTGCCTTTC
TCTCCACAGGTGTCCACTCCCAGTTCAATTACAGCTCTTAAGGCTAGAGTATTAATACGACTCACTATAG
GGCTAGCGATCGCC
[1203 nt withheld, positions 1065-2267]
TCTCTCGGCTCGAGCGGCGTCTTCACACTCGAAGATTTCGTTGGGGACTGGCGACAGACAGCCGGCTACA
ACCTGGACCAAGTCCTTGAACAGGGAGGTGTGTCCAGTTTGTTTCAGAATCTCGGGGTGTCCGTAACTCC
GATCCAAAGGATTGTCCTGAGCGGTGAAAATGGGCTGAAGATCGACATCCATGTCATCATCCCGTATGAA
GGTCTGAGCGGCGACCAAATGGGCCAGATCGAAAAAATTTTTAAGGTGGTGTACCCTGTGGATGATCATC
ACTTTAAGGTGATCCTGCACTATGGCACACTGGTAATCGACGGGGTTACGCCGAACATGATCGACTATTT
CGGACGGCCGTATGAAGGCATCGCCGTGTTCGACGGCAAAAAGATCACTGTAACAGGGACCCTGTGGAAC
GGCAACAAAATTATCGACGAGCGCCTGATCAACCCCGACGGCTCCCTGCTGTTCCGAGTAACCATCAACG
GAGTGACCGGCTGGCGGCTGTGCGAACGCATTCTGGCGTAAGGCCGCGACTCTAGAGTCGACCTGCAGGC
ATGCAAGCTGATCCGGCTGCTAACAAAGCCCGAAAGGAAGCTGAGTTGGCTGCTGCCACCGCTGAGCAAT
AACTAGCATAACCCCTTGGGGCGGCCGCTTCGAGCAGACATGATAAGATACATTGATGAGTTTGGACAAA
CCACAACTAGAATGCAGTGAAAAAAATGCTTTATTTGTGAAATTTGTGATGCTATTGCTTTATTTGTAAC
CATTATAAGCTGCAATAAACAAGTTAACAACAACAATTGCATTCATTTTATGTTTCAGGTTCAGGGGGAG
ATGTGGGAGGTTTTTTTAAGCAAGTAAAACCTCTACAAATGTGGTAAAATCGAATTTTAACAAAATATTA
ACGCTTACAATTTCCTGATGCGGTATTTTCTCCTTACGCATCTGTGCGGTATTTCACACCGCATACGCGG
ATCTGCGCAGCACCATGGCCTGAAATAACCTCTGAAAGAGGAACTTGGTTAGGTACCTTCTGAGGCGGAA
AGAACCAGCTGTGGAATGTGTGTCAGTTAGGGTGTGGAAAGTCCCCAGGCTCCCCAGCAGGCAGAAGTAT
GCAAAGCATGCATCTCAATTAGTCAGCAACCAGGTGTGGAAAGTCCCCAGGCTCCCCAGCAGGCAGAAGT
ATGCAAAGCATGCATCTCAATTAGTCAGCAACCATAGTCCCGCCCCTAACTCCGCCCATCCCGCCCCTAA
CTCCGCCCAGTTCCGCCCATTCTCCGCCCCATGGCTGACTAATTTTTTTTATTTATGCAGAGGCCGAGGC
CGCCTCGGCCTCTGAGCTATTCCAGAAGTAGTGAGGAGGCTTTTTTGGAGGCCTAGGCTTTTGCAAAAAG
CTTAATTAACTGTTGACAATTAATCATCGGCATAGTATATCGGCATAGTATAATACGACAAGGTGAGGAA
CTAAACCCAGGAGGCAGATCATGATTGAACAAGATGGATTGCACGCAGGTTCTCCGGCCGCTTGGGTGGA
GAGGCTATTCGGCTATGACTGGGCACAACAGACAATCGGCTGCTCTGATGCCGCCGTGTTCCGGCTGTCA
GCGCAGGGGCGCCCGGTTCTTTTTGTCAAGACCGACCTGTCCGGTGCCCTGAATGAACTGCAGGACGAGG
CAGCGCGGCTATCGTGGCTGGCCACGACGGGCGTTCCTTGCGCAGCTGTGCTCGACGTTGTCACTGAAGC
GGGAAGGGACTGGCTGCTATTGGGCGAAGTGCCGGGGCAGGATCTCCTGTCATCTCACCTTGCTCCTGCC
GAGAAAGTATCCATCATGGCTGATGCAATGCGGCGGCTGCATACGCTTGATCCGGCTACCTGCCCATTCG
ACCACCAAGCGAAACATCGCATCGAGCGAGCACGTACTCGGATGGAAGCCGGTCTTGTCGATCAGGATGA
TCTGGACGAAGAGCATCAGGGGCTCGCGCCAGCCGAACTGTTCGCCAGGCTCAAGGCGCGCATGCCCGAC
GGCGAGGATCTCGTCGTGACCCATGGCGATGCCTGCTTGCCGAATATCATGGTGGAAAATGGCCGCTTTT
CTGGATTCATCGACTGTGGCCGGCTGGGTGTGGCGGACCGCTATCAGGACATAGCGTTGGCTACCCGTGA
TATTGCTGAAGAGCTTGGCGGCGAATGGGCTGACCGCTTCCTCGTGCTTTACGGTATCGCCGCTCCCGAT
TCGCAGCGCATCGCCTTCTATCGCCTTCTTGACGAGTTCTTCTGAGCGGGACTCTGGGGTTCGAAATGAC
CGACCAAGCGACGCCCAACCTGCCATCACGATGGCCGCAATAAAATATCTTTATTTTCATTACATCTGTG
TGTTGGTTTTTTGTGTGAATCGATAGCGATAAGGATCCGCTCATGCGATGATAAGCTGTCAAACATGAGA
ATTACAACTTATATCGTATGGGGCTGACTTCAGGTGCTACATTTGAAGAGATAAATTGCACTGAAATCTA
GAAATATTTTATCTGATTAATAAGATGATCTTCTTGAGATCGTTTTGGTCTGCGCGTAATCTCTTGCTCT
GAAAACGAAAAAACCGCCTTGCAGGGCGGTTTTTCGAAGGTTCTCTGAGCTACCAACTCTTTGAACCGAG
GTAACTGGCTTGGAGGAGCGCAGTCACCAAAACTTGTCCTTTCAGTTTAGCCTTAACCGGCGCATGACTT
CAAGACTAACTCCTCTAAATCAATTACCAGTGGCTGCTGCCAGTGGTGCTTTTGCATGTCTTTCCGGGTT
GGACTCAAGACGATAGTTACCGGATAAGGCGCAGCGGTCGGACTGAACGGGGGGTTCGTGCATACAGTCC
AGCTTGGAGCGAACTGCCTACCCGGAACTGAGTGTCAGGCGTGGAATGAGACAAACGCGGCCATAACAGC
GGAATGACACCGGTAAACCGAAAGGCAGGAACAGGAGAGCGCACGAGGGAGCCGCCAGGGGGAAACGCCT
GGTATCTTTATAGTCCTGTCGGGTTTCGCCACCACTGATTTGAGCGTCAGATTTCGTGATGCTTGTCAGG
GGGGCGGAGCCTATGGAAAAACGGCTTTGCCGCGGCCCTCTCACTTCCCTGTTAAGTATCTTCCTGGCAT
CTTCCAGGAAATCTCCGCCCCGTTCGTAAGCCATTTCCGCTCGCCGCAGTCGAACGACCGAGCGTAGCGA
GTCAGTGAGCGAGGAAGCGGAATATATCCTGTATCACATATTCTGCTGACGCACCGGTGCAGCCTTTTTT
CTCCTGCCACATGAAGCACTTCACTGACACCCTCATCAGTGCCAACATAGTAAGCCAGTATACACTCCGC
TAGCGCTGATGTCCGGCGGTGCTTTTGCCGTTACGCACCACCCCGTCATGAGATTACGCGTTTTAGCGGT
GCGTACAATTAAGGGATTATGGTAAATCCACTTACTGTCTGCCCTCGTAGCCATCGAGATAAACCGCAGT
ACTCCGGCCACGATGCGTCCGGCGTAGAGGATCGAGATCT
Features (pLannotate 1.2.2; 23 found; start..end, strand, type, name):
    140..517     +  enhancer       CMV enhancer: human cytomegalovirus immediate early enhancer
    519..718     +  promoter       CMV promoter: human cytomegalovirus (CMV) immediate early promoter
    857..989     +  intron         chimeric intron: chimera between introns from human β-globin and immunoglobulin heavy chain genes
   1033..1051    +  promoter       T7 promoter: promoter for bacteriophage T7 RNA polymerase
   1065..2264    +  CDS            MAP2K2 (sequence withheld): MP2K2_HUMAN - Also known as MEK2, MKK2, PRKMK2. Experimental evidence at protein level: Swiss-Prot protein existence level 1. Catalyzes the concomitant phosphorylation of a threonine and a tyrosine residue in a Thr-Glu-Tyr sequence located in MAP kinases. Activates the ERK1 and ERK2 MAP kinases (By similarity). Activates BRAF in a KSR1 or KSR2-dependent manner; by binding to KSR1 or KSR2 releases the inhibitory intramolecular interaction between KSR1 or KSR2 protein kinase and N-terminal domains which promotes KSR1 or KSR2-BRAF dimerization and BRAF activation (PubMed:29433126). From Homo sapi
   2286..2798    +  CDS            Nluc: NanoLuc® luciferase human codon-optimized
   2807..2836    +  misc_feature   MCS (fragment): pUC18/19 multiple cloning site
   2843..2892    +  CDS            SET1 (fragment): solubility-enhancement tag derived from T7 phage gene 10B
   2900..2919    +  terminator     T7 terminator (fragment): transcription terminator for bacteriophage T7 RNA polymerase
   2941..3062    -  polyA_signal   SV40 poly(A) signal: SV40 polyadenylation signal
   3085..3153    -  CDS            large T antigen (fragment): large T antigen from SV40 (simian virus 40)
   3158..3190    +  rep_origin     M13 ori (fragment): M13 bacteriophage origin of replication; arrow indicates direction of (+) strand synthesis
   3191..3242    -  misc_feature   bom (fragment): basis of mobility region from pBR322
   3307..3664    +  promoter       SV40 promoter: SV40 enhancer and early promoter
   3679..3726    +  promoter       EM7 promoter: synthetic bacterial promoter&nbsp
   3758..4549    +  CDS            neo: KKA2_KLEPN - Also known as kan, nptII. Experimental evidence at protein level: Swiss-Prot protein existence level 1. Resistance to kanamycin, neomycin, paromomycin, ribostamycin, butirosin and gentamicin B. From Klebsiella pneumoniae.
   4616..4664    +  polyA_signal   poly(A) signal: synthetic polyadenylation signal
   4693..4709    -  promoter       tet promoter (fragment): E. coli promoter for tetracycline efflux protein gene
   4821..5366    +  rep_origin     p15A ori: Plasmids containing the medium-copy-number p15A origin of replication can be propagated in E. coli cells that contain a second plasmid with the ColE1 origin.
   5454..5509    +  rep_origin     RSF ori (fragment): Plasmids containing the RSF 1030 origin of replication can be propagated in E. coli cells that contain additional plasmids with compatible origins.
   5608..5634    -  misc_feature   bom (fragment): basis of mobility region from pBR322
   5628..5675    -  mobile_element IS1 (fragment): prokaryotic transposable element IS1
   5683..5754    +  misc_feature   cer region (fragment): ColE1-derived recombination site that helps to maintain plasmids as monomers
