[The description below was written by a language model from this plasmid's Addgene catalogue record and pLannotate feature annotations shown in this document.]
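Description:
MAP2K2-NanoLuc Fusion Vector is a 5.8 kb mammalian expression plasmid built on Promega's pFC32K-low Nluc CMV Flexi backbone. It carries the human MAP2K2 (MEK2) coding sequence fused at its C terminus to NanoLuc luciferase. In bacteria it replicates from a p15A origin, consistent with the low-copy listing in the record, and is selected with kanamycin. The resistance gene is neo (nptII), placed behind tandem SV40 early and EM7 promoters and followed by a synthetic poly(A) signal. This arrangement lets the same cassette function in E. coli and, in principle, confer G418 resistance in mammalian cells. The backbone name includes "Hygro", but no hygromycin resistance gene appears in the annotated sequence. The remaining short hits (bom, IS1, cer, M13 and RSF origin fragments, SET1, large T antigen) are partial matches to backbone sequence rather than functional elements.

Expression is driven by the CMV immediate-early enhancer and promoter, followed by a chimeric β-globin/immunoglobulin intron that generally improves transcript processing and expression. A T7 promoter sits immediately upstream of the open reading frame and allows in vitro transcription or cell-free expression. The MAP2K2 coding sequence is followed after a short gap, presumably an in-frame linker, by the human codon-optimised Nluc sequence, and an SV40 poly(A) signal lies downstream of the fusion. MEK2 is the dual-specificity kinase that phosphorylates and activates ERK1 and ERK2. The record does not state an intended application. Kinase–NanoLuc fusions of this kind typically serve as luminescent energy donors in live-cell BRET assays measuring inhibitor target engagement or protein interactions. The "low" in the backbone name may denote a reduced-expression variant, but the record does not explain it.
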