Addgene plasmid #238877: MAP2K2-NanoLuc Fusion Vector
Depositing lab: Promega Corporation.
Backbone
  Vector backbone: pFC32K-low Nluc CMV-Hygro Flexi(R) Vector
  Vector type: Mammalian Expression
Growth in bacteria
  Bacterial resistance: Kanamycin, 50 μg/mL
  Growth temperature: 37°C
  Growth strain: DH5alpha
  Copy number: Low Copy
Gene/Insert
  Gene/Insert name: MAP2K2
  Species: H. sapiens (human)
  Entrez Gene: MAP2K2 (a.k.a. CFC4, MAPKK2, MEK2, MKK2, PRKMK2)
  Promoter: CMV
  Tag / fusion protein: NanoLuc (R) (C terminal on backbone)
  Cloning method: Other
How to cite: MAP2K2-NanoLuc Fusion Vector was a gift from Promega Corporation (Addgene plasmid # 238877 ; http://n2t.net/addgene:238877 ; RRID:Addgene_238877)
